Addgene plasmid #216574: DDX3X - G123E in pENTR
Purpose: gateway cloning donor vector containing DDX3X ASD mutation
Depositing lab: Douglas Allan & Christopher Loewen. Depositing organization: University of British Columbia.
Backbone
  Vector backbone: pCR8-GW-TOPO
  Backbone manufacturer: GenScript
  Backbone size w/o insert (bp): 2800
  Vector type: Gateway Entry Plasmid
Growth in bacteria
  Bacterial resistance: Spectinomycin, 50 μg/mL
  Growth temperature: 37°C
  Growth strain: DH5alpha
  Copy number: High Copy
Gene/Insert
  Gene/Insert name: DDX3X
  Species: H. sapiens (human)
  Insert size (bp): 2000
  Mutation: G123E
  Entrez Gene: DDX3X (a.k.a. CAP-Rf, DBX, DDX14, DDX3, HLP2, MRX102, MRXSSB)
  Cloning method: Gibson Cloning
  Sequencing primers: 5′ M13 fwd; 3′ M13 rev
Terms and licenses: Academic/Nonprofit Terms; Industry Terms: Not Available to Industry
Depositor comments: insert contains a Kozak sequence that encodes a linker for cloning into N-terminal tagging pDEST vectors
How to cite: DDX3X - G123E in pENTR was a gift from Douglas Allan & Christopher Loewen (Addgene plasmid # 216574 ; http://n2t.net/addgene:216574 ; RRID:Addgene_216574)
