[The description below was written by a language model from this plasmid's Addgene catalogue record and pLannotate feature annotations shown in this document.]
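Description:
DDX3X - G123E in pENTR is a Gateway entry (donor) plasmid built on the pCR8-GW-TOPO backbone and carrying the human DDX3X coding sequence with a G123E substitution, which the record describes as an autism spectrum disorder (ASD)-associated mutation. DDX3X encodes a DEAD-box RNA helicase. The sequenced plasmid is about 4.8 kb, consistent with a roughly 2 kb insert in a 2.8 kb backbone. It is maintained in E. coli at high copy number through a ColE1/pUC-type origin and is selected with spectinomycin via the aadA (SmR) aminoglycoside adenylyltransferase gene. That gene sits downstream of a fragment of the class 1 integron Pc promoter and a short remnant of a gentamicin resistance gene.

The DDX3X open reading frame lies between attL1 and attL2 sites, so an LR Clonase reaction can transfer it directionally into any attR-containing destination vector. The entry clone has no dedicated eukaryotic promoter or tag of its own; expression context is supplied by the chosen destination vector. According to the depositor, the insert includes a Kozak sequence that also reads through as a linker, which allows in-frame use with N-terminal tagging destination vectors. rrnB T1 and T2 terminators upstream of the cassette help insulate the insert from read-through transcription from the backbone, and a T7 promoter sits just outside attL2, oriented toward the insert. Short lacZα and lacI fragments are backbone remnants. The insert was introduced by Gibson assembly. The plasmid serves as a source clone for making expression constructs to compare this patient-derived variant with other DDX3X alleles, though the record does not specify particular downstream assays.
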