Features (pLannotate 1.2.2; 12 found; start..end, strand, type, name):
     42..78      -  CDS            lacZα (fragment): LacZα fragment of β-galactosidase; lacZ fragment
     94..193     +  protein_bind   attL1: mutant version of attL; recombination site for the Gateway® LR reaction LR Clonase™
    202..2187    +  CDS            DDX3X: DDX3X_HUMAN - Also known as DBX From Homo sapiens (Human).
   2194..2293    -  protein_bind   attL2: mutant version of attL; recombination site for the Gateway® LR reaction LR Clonase™
   2311..2329    -  promoter       T7 promoter: promoter for bacteriophage T7 RNA polymerase
   2519..2542    +  promoter       Pc promoter (fragment): intI1 (promoter lies within the coding sequence); class 1 integron promoter
   2718..2774    +  CDS            GmR (fragment): gentamycin acetyltransferase; aacC1; confers resistance to gentamycin
   2781..3572    +  CDS            SmR: aminoglycoside adenylyltransferase (Murphy, 1985); aadA; confers resistance to spectinomycin and streptomycin
   3665..4253    +  rep_origin     ori: high-copy-number ColE1/pMB1/pBR322/pUC origin of replication
   4436..4528    +  CDS            lacI (fragment): lac repressor; lacI; The lac repressor binds to the lac operator to inhibit transcription in E. coli. This inhibition can be relieved by adding lactose or isopropyl-β-D-thiogalactopyranoside (IPTG).
   4583..4610    -  terminator     rrnB T2 terminator: transcription terminator T2 from the E. coli rrnB gene
   4742..4785    +  terminator     rrnB T1 terminator: Escherichia coli rrnB; transcription terminator T1 from the E. coli rrnB gene
>Addgene plasmid #216574 | DDX3X - G123E in pENTR | addgene full sequence | sequence record 426864 | Addgene NGS Result
GCCTGGCAGTTCCCTACTCTCGCGTTAACGCTAGCATGGATGTTTTCCCAGTCACGACGTTGTAAAACGA
CGGCCAGTCTTAAGCTCGGGCCCCAAATAATGATTTTATTTTGACTGATAGTGACCTGTTCGTTGCAACA
AATTGATGAGCAATGCTTTTTTATAATGCCAACTTTGTACAAAAAAGCAGGCTCCGGCACCATGAGTCAT
GTGGCAGTGGAAAATGCGCTCGGGCTGGACCAGCAGTTTGCTGGCCTAGACCTGAACTCTTCAGATAATC
AGAGTGGAGGAAGTACAGCCAGCAAAGGGCGCTATATTCCTCCTCATTTAAGGAACCGAGAAGCTACTAA
AGGTTTCTACGATAAAGACAGTTCAGGGTGGAGTTCTAGCAAAGATAAGGATGCGTATAGCAGTTTTGGA
TCTCGTAGTGATTCAAGAGGGAAGTCTAGCTTCTTCAGTGATCGTGGAAGTGGATCAAGGGGAAGGTTTG
ATGATCGTGGACGGAGTGATTACGATGGCATTGGCAGCCGTGGTGACAGAAGTGGCTTTGGCAAATTTGA
ACGTGGTGTAAACAGTCGCTGGTGTGACAAATCAGATGAAGATGATTGGTCAAAACCACTCCCACCAAGT
GAACGCTTGGAACAGGAACTCTTTTCTGGAGGCAACACTGGGATTAATTTTGAGAAATACGATGACATTC
CAGTTGAGGCAACAGGCAACAACTGTCCTCCACATATTGAAAGTTTCAGTGATGTTGAGATGGGAGAAAT
TATCATGGGAAACATTGAGCTTACTCGTTATACTCGCCCAACTCCAGTGCAAAAGCATGCTATTCCTATT
ATCAAAGAGAAAAGAGACTTGATGGCTTGTGCCCAAACAGGGTCTGGAAAAACTGCAGCATTTCTGTTGC
CCATCTTGAGTCAGATTTATTCAGATGGTCCAGGCGAGGCTTTGAGGGCCATGAAGGAAAATGGAAGGTA
TGGGCGCCGCAAACAATACCCAATCTCCTTGGTATTAGCACCAACGAGAGAGTTGGCAGTACAGATCTAC
GAGGAAGCCAGAAAATTTTCATACCGATCTAGAGTTCGTCCTTGCGTGGTTTATGGTGGTGCCGATATTG
GTCAGCAGATTCGAGACTTGGAACGTGGATGCCATTTGTTAGTAGCCACTCCAGGACGTCTAGTGGATAT
GATGGAAAGAGGAAAGATTGGATTAGACTTTTGCAAATACTTGGTGTTAGATGAAGCTGATCGGATGTTG
GATATGGGGTTTGAGCCTCAGATTCGTAGAATAGTCGAACAAGATACTATGCCTCCAAAGGGTGTCCGCC
ACACTATGATGTTTAGTGCTACTTTTCCTAAGGAAATACAGATGCTGGCTCGTGATTTCTTAGATGAATA
TATCTTCTTGGCTGTAGGAAGAGTTGGCTCTACCTCTGAAAACATCACACAGAAAGTAGTTTGGGTGGAA
GAATCAGACAAACGGTCATTTCTGCTTGACCTCCTAAATGCAACAGGCAAGGATTCACTGACCTTAGTGT
TTGTGGAGACCAAAAAGGGTGCAGATTCTCTGGAGGATTTCTTATACCATGAAGGATACGCATGTACCAG
CATCCATGGAGACCGTTCTCAGAGGGATAGAGAAGAGGCCCTTCACCAGTTCCGCTCAGGAAAAAGCCCA
ATTTTAGTGGCTACAGCAGTAGCAGCAAGAGGACTGGACATTTCAAATGTGAAACATGTTATCAATTTTG
ACTTGCCAAGTGATATTGAAGAATATGTACATCGTATTGGTCGTACGGGACGTGTAGGAAACCTTGGCCT
GGCAACCTCATTCTTTAACGAGAGGAACATAAATATTACTAAGGATTTGTTGGATCTTCTTGTTGAAGCT
AAACAAGAAGTGCCGTCTTGGTTAGAAAACATGGCTTATGAACACCACTACAAGGGTAGCAGTCGTGGAC
GTTCTAAGAGTAGCAGATTTAGTGGAGGGTTTGGTGCCAGAGACTACCGACAAAGTAGCGGTGCCAGCAG
TTCCAGCTTCAGCAGCAGCCGCGCAAGCAGCAGCCGCAGTGGCGGAGGTGGCCACGGTAGCAGCAGAGGA
TTTGGTGGAGGTGGCTATGGAGGCTTTTACAACAGTGATGGATATGGAGGAAATTATAACTCCCAGGGGG
TTGACTGGTGGGGTAACTGATAGACCCAGCTTTCTTGTACAAAGTTGGCATTATAAAAAATAATTGCTCA
TCAATTTGTTGCAACGAACAGGTCACTATCAGTCAAAATAAAATCATTATTTGCCATCCAGCTGATATCC
CCTATAGTGAGTCGTATTACATGGTCATAGCTGTTTCCTGGCAGCTCTGGCCCGTGTCTCAAAATCTCTG
ATGTTACATTGCACAAGATAAAAATATATCATCATGCCTCCTCTAGACCAGCCAGGACAGAAATGCCTCG
ACTTCGCTGCTACCCAAGGTTGCCGGGTGACGCACACCGTGGAAACGGATGAAGGCACGAACCCAGTGGA
CATAAGCCTGTTCGGTTCGTAAGCTGTAATGCAAGTAGCGTATGCGCTCACGCAACTGGTCCAGAACCTT
GACCGAACGCAGCGGTGGTAACGGCGCAGTGGCGGTTTTCATGGCTTGTTATGACTGTTTTTTTGGGGTA
CAGTCTATGCCTCGGGCATCCAAGCAGCAAGCGCGTTACGCCGTGGGTCGATGTTTGATGTTATGGAGCA
GCAACGATGTTACGCAGCAGGGCAGTCGCCCTAAAACAAAGTTAAACATTATGAGGGAAGCGGTGATCGC
CGAAGTATCGACTCAACTATCAGAGGTAGTTGGCGTCATCGAGCGCCATCTCGAACCGACGTTGCTGGCC
GTACATTTGTACGGCTCCGCAGTGGATGGCGGCCTGAAGCCACACAGTGATATTGATTTGCTGGTTACGG
TGACCGTAAGGCTTGATGAAACAACGCGGCGAGCTTTGATCAACGACCTTTTGGAAACTTCGGCTTCCCC
TGGAGAGAGCGAGATTCTCCGCGCTGTAGAAGTCACCATTGTTGTGCACGACGACATCATTCCGTGGCGT
TATCCAGCTAAGCGCGAACTGCAATTTGGAGAATGGCAGCGCAATGACATTCTTGCAGGTATCTTCGAGC
CAGCCACGATCGACATTGATCTGGCTATCTTGCTGACAAAAGCAAGAGAACATAGCGTTGCCTTGGTAGG
TCCAGCGGCGGAGGAACTCTTTGATCCGGTTCCTGAACAGGATCTATTTGAGGCGCTAAATGAAACCTTA
ACGCTATGGAACTCGCCGCCCGACTGGGCTGGCGATGAGCGAAATGTAGTGCTTACGTTGTCCCGCATTT
GGTACAGCGCAGTAACCGGCAAAATCGCGCCGAAGGATGTCGCTGCCGACTGGGCAATGGAGCGCCTGCC
GGCCCAGTATCAGCCCGTCATACTTGAAGCTAGACAGGCTTATCTTGGACAAGAAGAAGATCGCTTGGCC
TCGCGCGCAGATCAGTTGGAAGAATTTGTCCACTACGTGAAAGGCGAGATCACCAAGGTAGTCGGCAAAT
AACCCTCGAGCCACCCATGACCAAAATCCCTTAACGTGAGTTACGCGTCGTTCCACTGAGCGTCAGACCC
CGTAGAAAAGATCAAAGGATCTTCTTGAGATCCTTTTTTTCTGCGCGTAATCTGCTGCTTGCAAACAAAA
AAACCACCGCTACCAGCGGTGGTTTGTTTGCCGGATCAAGAGCTACCAACTCTTTTTCCGAAGGTAACTG
GCTTCAGCAGAGCGCAGATACCAAATACTGTTCTTCTAGTGTAGCCGTAGTTAGGCCACCACTTCAAGAA
CTCTGTAGCACCGCCTACATACCTCGCTCTGCTAATCCTGTTACCAGTGGCTGCTGCCAGTGGCGATAAG
TCGTGTCTTACCGGGTTGGACTCAAGACGATAGTTACCGGATAAGGCGCAGCGGTCGGGCTGAACGGGGG
GTTCGTGCACACAGCCCAGCTTGGAGCGAACGACCTACACCGAACTGAGATACCTACAGCGTGAGCTATG
AGAAAGCGCCACGCTTCCCGAAGGGAGAAAGGCGGACAGGTATCCGGTAAGCGGCAGGGTCGGAACAGGA
GAGCGCACGAGGGAGCTTCCAGGGGGAAACGCCTGGTATCTTTATAGTCCTGTCGGGTTTCGCCACCTCT
GACTTGAGCGTCGATTTTTGTGATGCTCGTCAGGGGGGCGGAGCCTATGGAAAAACGCCAGCAACGCGGC
CTTTTTACGGTTCCTGGCCTTTTGCTGGCCTTTTGCTCACATGTTCTTTCCTGCGTTATCCCCTGATTCT
GTGGATAACCGTATTACCGCCTTTGAGTGAGCTGATACCGCTCGCCGCAGCCGAACGACCGAGCGCAGCG
AGTCAGTGAGCGAGGAAGCGGAAGAGCGCCCAATACGCAAACCGCCTCTCCCCGCGCGTTGGCCGATTCA
TTAATGCAGCTGGCACGACAGGTTTCCCGACTGGAAAGCGGGCAGTGAGCGCAACGCAATTAATACGCGT
ACCGCTAGCCAGGAAGAGTTTGTAGAAACGCAAAAAGGCCATCCGTCAGGATGGCCTTCTGCTTAGTTTG
ATGCCTGGCAGTTTATGGCGGGCGTCCTGCCCGCCACCCTCCGGGCCGTTGCTTCACAACGTTCAAATCC
GCTCCCGGCGGATTTGTCCTACTCAGGAGAGCGTTCACCGACAAACAACAGATAAAACGAAAGGCCCAGT
CTTCCGACTGAGCCTTTCGTTTTATTTGAT
